Addgene plasmid #86117: pTcI38-Wasabi
Purpose: mWasabi reporter gene gated by temperature-sensitive Lambda repressor TcI38
Depositing lab: Mikhail Shapiro. Depositing organization: California Institute of Technology. Publication: Tunable thermal bioswitches for in vivo control of microbial therapeutics. Piraner DI, Abedi MH, Moser BA, Lee-Gosselin A, Shapiro MG. Nat Chem Biol. 2017 Jan;13(1):75-80. doi: 10.1038/nchembio.2233. Epub 2016 Nov 14. PubMed 27842069.
Backbone
  Vector backbone: pETDuet-1
  Backbone manufacturer: Novagen
  Modifications to backbone: Replaced T7 Promoter #1 with pR/pL Promoter. Replaced T7 Promoter #2 with LacI Promoter.
  Vector type: Bacterial Expression
Growth in bacteria
  Bacterial resistance: Ampicillin, 100 μg/mL
  Growth temperature: 37°C
  Growth strain: DH5alpha
  Copy number: High Copy
Gene/Insert 1
  Gene/Insert name: TcI38 (alt name: Lambda Repressor)
  Species: Bacteriophage Lambda
  Insert size (bp): 714
  Mutation: A67T, M1V, L65S, K68R, F115L, D126G, D188G
  Promoter: pR/pL, LacI
  Cloning method: Restriction Enzyme; 5′ cloning site NdeI (destroyed during cloning); 3′ cloning site XhoI (not destroyed)
  Sequencing primers: 5′ gcttgcggccgcataa; 3′ CTAGTTATTGCTCAGCGGTG
Gene/Insert 2
  Gene/Insert name: mWasabi
  Insert size (bp): 756
  GenBank ID: EU024648.1
  Promoter: pR/pL
  Tag / fusion protein: 6xHis (N terminal on insert)
  Cloning method: Restriction Enzyme; 5′ cloning site BamHI (not destroyed); 3′ cloning site HindIII (not destroyed)
  Sequencing primers: 5′ ATGCGTCCGGCGTAGA; 3′ ttatgcggccgcaagc
Terms and licenses: Academic/Nonprofit Terms; Industry Terms: Not Available to Industry
How to cite: pTcI38-Wasabi was a gift from Mikhail Shapiro (Addgene plasmid # 86117 ; http://n2t.net/addgene:86117 ; RRID:Addgene_86117)
