[The description below was written by a language model from this plasmid's Addgene catalogue record and pLannotate feature annotations shown in this document.]
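Description:
pTcI38-Wasabi is a bacterial expression plasmid built on the Novagen pETDuet-1 backbone and designed as a heat-activated reporter circuit for E. coli. It is selected with ampicillin through the β-lactamase gene. It replicates from a ColE1/pBR322-type origin and is catalogued as high copy, although the feature table also shows the rop and bom elements of the pBR322 lineage. An f1 origin, the backbone lacI gene with its own promoter, and small remnants of tetracycline-resistance sequence are also annotated as backbone carry-over.

Both T7 promoters of the parent vector have been replaced. The first position now carries a tandem phage lambda pR/pL promoter. The annotation detects this region only indirectly, as a cro fragment and a PL-derived promoter fragment just upstream of the reporter in the circular map. This promoter drives mWasabi, a green fluorescent protein derived from Clavularia, with an N-terminal 6xHis tag. The second position carries a lacI promoter driving TcI38, a variant of the lambda cI repressor. TcI38 contains the classical thermosensitive A67T substitution plus M1V, L65S, K68R, F115L, D126G and D188G. The catalogue lists both pR/pL and LacI as promoters for the repressor, which is consistent with its position directly downstream of mWasabi. The backbone S-tag sequence and T7 terminator follow the repressor.

At lower temperatures TcI38 binds the lambda operators and silences mWasabi. Above its switching threshold the repressor loses activity and fluorescence is induced. The construct serves to characterise this tuned thermal bioswitch, developed for temperature-based control of engineered microbes.
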