Features (pLannotate 1.2.2; 20 found; start..end, strand, type, name):
      1..708     +  CDS            mWasabi: mWasabi is a basic (constitutively fluorescent) green fluorescent protein published in 2008, derived from Clavularia sp.. It has high acid sensitivity.
    768..844     +  promoter       lacI promoter: lacI
    867..1579    +  CDS            λ repressor (ts) (fragment): temperature-sensitive variant of the phage λ repressor; cIts; thermosensitivity is conferred by the A67T mutation
   1592..1633    +  CDS            S-Tag (fragment): affinity and epitope tag derived from pancreatic ribonuclease A
   1663..1680    +  CDS            SET1 (fragment): solubility-enhancement tag derived from T7 phage gene 10B
   1688..1735    +  terminator     T7 terminator: transcription terminator for bacteriophage T7 RNA polymerase
   1772..2227    +  rep_origin     f1 ori (sequence partly withheld): f1 bacteriophage origin of replication; arrow indicates direction of (+) strand synthesis
   2342..3202    -  CDS            AmpR: β-lactamase; bla; confers resistance to ampicillin, carbenicillin, and related antibiotics
   3203..3295    -  promoter       AmpR promoter: bla
   3376..3964    +  rep_origin     ori: high-copy-number ColE1/pMB1/pBR322/pUC origin of replication
   4150..4289    -  misc_feature   bom: basis of mobility region from pBR322
   4391..4582    -  CDS            rop: Rop protein, which maintains plasmids at low copy number; rop
   4599..4979    +  CDS            YPB1_ECOLX: Protein predicted: Swiss-Prot protein existence level 4. From Escherichia coli.
   5041..5105    -  CDS            TcR (fragment): tetracycline efflux protein; tet; confers resistance to tetracycline
   5120..5141    -  protein_bind   CAP binding site: CAP binding activates transcription in the presence of cAMP. E. coli catabolite activator protein
   5154..6236    -  CDS            lacI: lac repressor; lacI; The lac repressor binds to the lac operator to inhibit transcription in E. coli. This inhibition can be relieved by adding lactose or isopropyl-β-D-thiogalactopyranoside (IPTG).
   6237..6314    -  promoter       lacI promoter: lacI
   6322..6601    -  CDS            TcR (fragment): tetracycline efflux protein; tet; confers resistance to tetracycline
   6695..6838    +  CDS            cro (fragment): RCRO_LAMBD - Experimental evidence at protein level: Swiss-Prot protein existence level 1. Plays an essential role in the switch from lysogenic to lytic state and in fine-tuning the lytic phase activation. Mediates the de- repression of the lytic promoters from repression by cI at an early stage of prophage induction. Turns down the expression of the transcriptional activator cII, a factor that initiates the expression of repressor cI, the major component promoting latency. Additionally, cro is able to directly bind to the promoter region of cI thereby preventing the transcription of cI repres
   6880..6911    +  promoter       PLtetO-1 promoter (fragment): modified phage lambda PL promoter with tet operator sites (Lutz and Bujard, 1997)
>Addgene plasmid #86117 | pTcI38-Wasabi | addgene full sequence | sequence record 173065 | Addgene NGS Result
ATGGTGAGCAAGGGCGAGGAGACCACAATGGGCGTAATCAAGCCCGACATGAAGATCAAGCTGAAGATGG
AGGGCAACGTGAATGGCCACGCCTTCGTGATCGAGGGCGAGGGCGAGGGCAAGCCCTACGACGGCACCAA
CACCATCAACCTGGAGGTGAAGGAGGGAGCCCCCCTGCCCTTCTCCTACGACATTCTGACCACCGCGTTC
AGTTACGGCAACAGGGCCTTCACCAAGTACCCCGACGACATCCCCAACTACTTCAAGCAGTCCTTCCCCG
AGGGCTACTCTTGGGAGCGCACCATGACCTTCGAGGACAAGGGCATCGTGAAGGTGAAGTCCGACATCTC
CATGGAGGAGGACTCCTTCATCTACGAGATACACCTCAAGGGCGAGAACTTCCCCCCCAACGGCCCCGTG
ATGCAGAAGGAGACCACCGGCTGGGACGCCTCCACCGAGAGGATGTACGTGCGCGACGGCGTGCTGAAGG
GCGACGTCAAGATGAAGCTGCTGCTGGAGGGCGGCGGCCACCACCGCGTTGACTTCAAGACCATCTACAG
GGCCAAGAAGGCGGTGAAGCTGCCCGACTATCACTTTGTGGACCACCGCATCGAGATCCTGAACCACGAC
AAGGACTACAACAAGGTGACCGTTTACGAGATCGCCGTGGCCCGCAACTCCACCGACGGCATGGACGAGC
TGTACAAGGGCTGAAAGCTTGCGGCCGCATAATGCTTAAGTCGAACAGAAAGTAATCGTATGAGCTCGAC
ACCATCGAATGGCGCAAACCTTTCGCGGTATGGCATGATAGCGCCCGGAAGAGAGTCAATTCAGGGTGGT
GAATGTATAAGAAGGAGATATACATGTGAGCACAAAAAAGAAACCATTAACACAAGAGCAGCTTGAGGAC
GCACGTCGCCTTAAAGCAATTTATGAAAAAAAGAAAAATGAACTTGGCTTATCCCAGGAATCTGTCGCAG
ACAAGATGGGGATGGGGCAGTCAGGCGTTGGTGCCTTATTTAATGGCATCAATGCATTAAATGCTTATAA
CGCCGCATCGCTTACAAGAATTCTCAAAGTTAGCGTTGAAGAATTTAGCCCTTCAATCGCCAGAGAAATC
TACGAGATGTATGAAGCGGTTAGTATGCAGCCGTCACTTAGAAGTGAGTATGAGTACCCTGTTTTTTCTC
ATGTTCAGGCAGGGATGCTCTCACCTGAGCTTAGAACCTTTACCAAAGGTGGTGCGGAAAGGTGGGTAAG
CACAACCAAAAAAGCCAGTGATTCTGCATTCTGGCTTGAGGTTGAAGGTAATTCCATGACAGCACCAACA
GGCTCCAAGCCAAGCTTTCCTGACGGAATGTTAATTCTCGTTGACCCTGAGCAGGCTGTTGAGCCAGGTG
ATTTCTGCATAGCCAGACTCGGGGGTGGTGAGTTTACCTTCAAGAAACTGATCAGGGATAGCGGTCAGGT
GTTTTTACAACCACTAAACCCACAGTACCCAATGATCCCATGCAATGAGAGTTGTTCCGTTGTGGGGAAA
GTTATCGCTAGTCAGTGGCCTGAAGAGACGTTTGGCTGACTCGAGTCTGGTAAAGAAACCGCTGCTGCGA
AATTTGAACGCCAGCACATGGACTCGTCTACTAGCGCAGCTTAATTAACCTAGGCTGCTGCCACCGCTGA
GCAATAACTAGCATAACCCCTTGGGGCCTCTAAACGGGTCTTGAGGGGTTTTTTGCTGAAAGGAGGAACT
ATATCCGGATTGGCGAATGGG
[124 nt withheld, positions 1772-1895]
C
[91 nt withheld, positions 1897-1987]
A
[49 nt withheld, positions 1989-2037]
CCTTTGACGTTGGAGTCCACGTTCTTT
[37 nt withheld, positions 2065-2101]
ACCCTATCTCGGTCTATTCTTTTGATTTATAAGGGATTTTGCCGATTTCGGCCTATTGGTTAAAAAATGA
GCTGATTTAACAAAAATTTAACGCGAATTTTAACAAAATATTAACGTTTACAATTTCTGGCGGCACGATG
GCATGAGATTATCAAAAAGGATCTTCACCTAGATCCTTTTAAATTAAAAATGAAGTTTTAAATCAATCTA
AAGTATATATGAGTAAACTTGGTCTGACAGTTACCAATGCTTAATCAGTGAGGCACCTATCTCAGCGATC
TGTCTATTTCGTTCATCCATAGTTGCCTGACTCCCCGTCGTGTAGATAACTACGATACGGGAGGGCTTAC
CATCTGGCCCCAGTGCTGCAATGATACCGCGAGACCCACGCTCACCGGCTCCAGATTTATCAGCAATAAA
CCAGCCAGCCGGAAGGGCCGAGCGCAGAAGTGGTCCTGCAACTTTATCCGCCTCCATCCAGTCTATTAAT
TGTTGCCGGGAAGCTAGAGTAAGTAGTTCGCCAGTTAATAGTTTGCGCAACGTTGTTGCCATTGCTACAG
GCATCGTGGTGTCACGCTCGTCGTTTGGTATGGCTTCATTCAGCTCCGGTTCCCAACGATCAAGGCGAGT
TACATGATCCCCCATGTTGTGCAAAAAAGCGGTTAGCTCCTTCGGTCCTCCGATCGTTGTCAGAAGTAAG
TTGGCCGCAGTGTTATCACTCATGGTTATGGCAGCACTGCATAATTCTCTTACTGTCATGCCATCCGTAA
GATGCTTTTCTGTGACTGGTGAGTACTCAACCAAGTCATTCTGAGAATAGTGTATGCGGCGACCGAGTTG
CTCTTGCCCGGCGTCAATACGGGATAATACCGCGCCACATAGCAGAACTTTAAAAGTGCTCATCATTGGA
AAACGTTCTTCGGGGCGAAAACTCTCAAGGATCTTACCGCTGTTGAGATCCAGTTCGATGTAACCCACTC
GTGCACCCAACTGATCTTCAGCATCTTTTACTTTCACCAGCGTTTCTGGGTGAGCAAAAACAGGAAGGCA
AAATGCCGCAAAAAAGGGAATAAGGGCGACACGGAAATGTTGAATACTCATACTCTTCCTTTTTCAATCA
TGATTGAAGCATTTATCAGGGTTATTGTCTCATGAGCGGATACATATTTGAATGTATTTAGAAAAATAAA
CAAATAGGTCATGACCAAAATCCCTTAACGTGAGTTTTCGTTCCACTGAGCGTCAGACCCCGTAGAAAAG
ATCAAAGGATCTTCTTGAGATCCTTTTTTTCTGCGCGTAATCTGCTGCTTGCAAACAAAAAAACCACCGC
TACCAGCGGTGGTTTGTTTGCCGGATCAAGAGCTACCAACTCTTTTTCCGAAGGTAACTGGCTTCAGCAG
AGCGCAGATACCAAATACTGTCCTTCTAGTGTAGCCGTAGTTAGGCCACCACTTCAAGAACTCTGTAGCA
CCGCCTACATACCTCGCTCTGCTAATCCTGTTACCAGTGGCTGCTGCCAGTGGCGATAAGTCGTGTCTTA
CCGGGTTGGACTCAAGACGATAGTTACCGGATAAGGCGCAGCGGTCGGGCTGAACGGGGGGTTCGTGCAC
ACAGCCCAGCTTGGAGCGAACGACCTACACCGAACTGAGATACCTACAGCGTGAGCTATGAGAAAGCGCC
ACGCTTCCCGAAGGGAGAAAGGCGGACAGGTATCCGGTAAGCGGCAGGGTCGGAACAGGAGAGCGCACGA
GGGAGCTTCCAGGGGGAAACGCCTGGTATCTTTATAGTCCTGTCGGGTTTCGCCACCTCTGACTTGAGCG
TCGATTTTTGTGATGCTCGTCAGGGGGGCGGAGCCTATGGAAAAACGCCAGCAACGCGGCCTTTTTACGG
TTCCTGGCCTTTTGCTGGCCTTTTGCTCACATGTTCTTTCCTGCGTTATCCCCTGATTCTGTGGATAACC
GTATTACCGCCTTTGAGTGAGCTGATACCGCTCGCCGCAGCCGAACGACCGAGCGCAGCGAGTCAGTGAG
CGAGGAAGCGGAAGAGCGCCTGATGCGGTATTTTCTCCTTACGCATCTGTGCGGTATTTCACACCGCAAT
GGTGCACTCTCAGTACAATCTGCTCTGATGCCGCATAGTTAAGCCAGTATACACTCCGCTATCGCTACGT
GACTGGGTCATGGCTGCGCCCCGACACCCGCCAACACCCGCTGACGCGCCCTGACGGGCTTGTCTGCTCC
CGGCATCCGCTTACAGACAAGCTGTGACCGTCTCCGGGAGCTGCATGTGTCAGAGGTTTTCACCGTCATC
ACCGAAACGCGCGAGGCAGCTGCGGTAAAGCTCATCAGCGTGGTCGTGAAGCGATTCACAGATGTCTGCC
TGTTCATCCGCGTCCAGCTCGTTGAGTTTCTCCAGAAGCGTTAATGTCTGGCTTCTGATAAAGCGGGCCA
TGTTAAGGGCGGTTTTTTCCTGTTTGGTCACTGATGCCTCCGTGTAAGGGGGATTTCTGTTCATGGGGGT
AATGATACCGATGAAACGAGAGAGGATGCTCACGATACGGGTTACTGATGATGAACATGCCCGGTTACTG
GAACGTTGTGAGGGTAAACAACTGGCGGTATGGATGCGGCGGGACCAGAGAAAAATCACTCAGGGTCAAT
GCCAGCGCTTCGTTAATACAGATGTAGGTGTTCCACAGGGTAGCCAGCAGCATCCTGCGATGCAGATCCG
GAACATAATGGTGCAGGGCGCTGACTTCCGCGTTTCCAGACTTTACGAAACACGGAAACCGAAGACCATT
CATGTTGTTGCTCAGGTCGCAGACGTTTTGCAGCAGCAGTCGCTTCACGTTCGCTCGCGTATCGGTGATT
CATTCTGCTAACCAGTAAGGCAACCCCGCCAGCCTAGCCGGGTCCTCAACGACAGGAGCACGATCATGCT
AGTCATGCCCCGCGCCCACCGGAAGGAGCTGACTGGGTTGAAGGCTCTCAAGGGCATCGGTCGAGATCCC
GGTGCCTAATGAGTGAGCTAACTTACATTAATTGCGTTGCGCTCACTGCCCGCTTTCCAGTCGGGAAACC
TGTCGTGCCAGCTGCATTAATGAATCGGCCAACGCGCGGGGAGAGGCGGTTTGCGTATTGGGCGCCAGGG
TGGTTTTTCTTTTCACCAGTGAGACGGGCAACAGCTGATTGCCCTTCACCGCCTGGCCCTGAGAGAGTTG
CAGCAAGCGGTCCACGCTGGTTTGCCCCAGCAGGCGAAAATCCTGTTTGATGGTGGTTAACGGCGGGATA
TAACATGAGCTGTCTTCGGTATCGTCGTATCCCACTACCGAGATGTCCGCACCAACGCGCAGCCCGGACT
CGGTAATGGCGCGCATTGCGCCCAGCGCCATCTGATCGTTGGCAACCAGCATCGCAGTGGGAACGATGCC
CTCATTCAGCATTTGCATGGTTTGTTGAAAACCGGACATGGCACTCCAGTCGCCTTCCCGTTCCGCTATC
GGCTGAATTTGATTGCGAGTGAGATATTTATGCCAACCAGCCAGACGCAGACGCGCCGAGACAGAACTTA
ATGGGCCCGCTAACAGCGCGATTTGCTGGTGACCCAATGCGACCAGATGCTCCACGCCCAGTCGCGTACC
GTCTTCATGGGAGAAAATAATACTGTTGATGGGTGTCTGGTCAGAGACATCAAGAAATAACGCCGGAACA
TTAGTGCAGGCAGCTTCCACAGCAATGGCATCCTGGTCATCCAGCGGATAGTTAATGATCAGCCCACTGA
CGCGTTGCGCGAGAAGATTGTGCACCGCCGCTTTACAGGCTTCGACGCCGCTTCGTTCTACCATCGACAC
CACCACGCTGGCACCCAGTTGATCGGCGCGAGATTTAATCGCCGCGACAATTTGCGACGGCGCGTGCAGG
GCCAGACTGGAGGTGGCAACGCCAATCAGCAACGACTGTTTGCCCGCCAGTTGTTGTGCCACGCGGTTGG
GAATGTAATTCAGCTCCGCCATCGCCGCTTCCACTTTTTCCCGCGTTTTCGCAGAAACGTGGCTGGCCTG
GTTCACCACGCGGGAAACGGTCTGATAAGAGACACCGGCATACTCTGCGACATCGTATAACGTTACTGGT
TTCACATTCACCACCCTGAATTGACTCTCTTCCGGGCGCTATCATGCCATACCGCGAAAGGTTTTGCGCC
ATTCGATGGTGTCCGGGATCTCGACGCTCTCCCTTATGCGACTCCTGCATTAGGAAGCAGCCCAGTAGTA
GGTTGAGGCCGTTGAGCACCGCCGCCGCAAGGAATGGTGCATGCAAGGAGATGGCGCCCAACAGTCCCCC
GGCCACGGGGCCTGCCACCATACCCACGCCGAAACAAGCGCTCATGAGCCCGAAGTGGCGAGCCCGATCT
TCCCCATCGGTGATGTCGGCGATATAGGCGCCAGCAACCGCACCTGTGGCGCCGGTGATGCCGGCCACGA
TGCGTCCGGCGTAGAGGATCGAGTATCACCGCAAGGGATAAATATCTAACACCGTGCGTGTTGACTATTT
TACCTCTGGCGGTGATAATGGTTGCATGTACTAAGGAGGTTGTATGGAACAACGCATAACCCTGAAAGAT
TATGCAATGCGCTTTGGGCAAACCAAGACAGCTAAAAGATCTCTCACCTACCAAACAATGCCCCCCTGCA
AAAAATAAATTCATATAAAAAACATACAGATAACCATCTGCGGTGATAAATTATCTCTGGCGGTGTTGAC
ATAAATACCACTGGCGGTGATACTGAGCACATCAGCAGGACGCACTGACCACCATGAAGGTGACGCTCTT
AAAAATTAAGCCCTGAAGAAGGGCAGCATTCAAAGCAGAAGGCTTTGGGGTGTGTGATACGAAACGAAGC
ATTGGTTAAAAATTAAGGAGGGAATTCATGGGCAGCAGCCATCACCATCATCACCACAGCCAGGATCCA
